>Addgene plasmid #65327 | POT11-RFP | depositor full sequence | sequence record 110560 | Full Sequence
AGGGCCTCGTGATACGCCTATTTTTATAGGTTAATGTCATGATAATAATGGTTTCTTAGGACGGATCGCT
TGCCTGTAACTTACACGCGCCTCGTATCTTTTAATGATGGAATAATTTGGGAATTTACTCTGTGTTTATT
TATTTTTATGTTTTGTATTTGGATTTTAGAAAGTAAATAAAGAAGGTAGAAGAGTTACGGAATGAAGAAA
AAAAAATAAACAAAGGTTTAAAAAATTTCAACAAAAAGCGTACTTTACATATATATTTATTAGACAAGAA
AAGCAGATTAAATAGATATACATTCGATTAACGATAAGTAAAATGTAAAATCACAGGATTTTCGTGTGTG
GTCTTCTACACAGACAAGATGAAACAATTCGGCATTAATACCTGAGAGCAGGAAGAGCAAGATAAAAGGT
AGTATTTGTTGGCGATCCCCCTAGAGTCTTTTACATCTTCGGAAAACAAAAACTATTTTTTCTTTAATTT
CTTTTTTTACTTTCTATTTTTAATTTATATATTTATATTAAAAAATTTAAATTATAATTATTTTTATAGC
ACGTGATGAAAAGGACCCAGGTGGCACTTTTCGGGGAAATGTGCGCGGAACCCCTATTTGTTTATTTTTC
TAAATACATTCAAATATGTATCCGCTCATGAGACAATAACCCTGATAAATGCTTCAATAATATTGAAAAA
GGAAGAGTATGAGTATTCAACATTTCCGTGTCGCCCTTATTCCCTTTTTTGCGGCATTTTGCCTTCCTGT
TTTTGCTCACCCAGAAACGCTGGTGAAAGTAAAAGATGCTGAAGATCAGTTGGGTGCACGAGTGGGTTAC
ATCGAACTGGATCTCAACAGCGGTAAGATCCTTGAGAGTTTTCGCCCCGAAGAACGTTTTCCAATGATGA
GCACTTTTAAAGTTCTGCTATGTGGCGCGGTATTATCCCGTATTGACGCCGGGCAAGAGCAACTCGGTCG
CCGCATACACTATTCTCAGAATGACTTGGTTGAGTACTCACCAGTCACAGAAAAGCATCTTACGGATGGC
ATGACAGTAAGAGAATTATGCAGTGCTGCCATAACCATGAGTGATAACACTGCGGCCAACTTACTTCTGA
CAACGATCGGAGGACCGAAGGAGCTAACCGCTTTTTTGCACAACATGGGGGATCATGTAACTCGCCTTGA
TCGTTGGGAACCGGAGCTGAATGAAGCCATACCAAACGACGAGCGTGACACCACGATGCCTGTAGCAATG
GCAACAACGTTGCGCAAACTATTAACTGGCGAACTACTTACTCTAGCTTCCCGGCAACAATTAATAGACT
GGATGGAGGCGGATAAAGTTGCAGGACCACTTCTGCGCTCGGCCCTTCCGGCTGGCTGGTTTATTGCTGA
TAAATCTGGAGCCGGTGAGCGTGGTAGTCGCGGTATCATTGCAGCACTGGGGCCAGATGGTAAGCCCTCC
CGTATCGTAGTTATCTACACGACGGGGAGTCAGGCAACTATGGATGAACGAAATAGACAGATCGCTGAGA
TAGGTGCCTCACTGATTAAGCATTGGTAACTGTCAGACCAAGTTTACTCATATATACTTTAGATTGATTT
AAAACTTCATTTTTAATTTAAAAGGATCTAGGTGAAGATCCTTTTTGATAATCTCATGACCAAAATCCCT
TAACGTGAGTTTTCGTTCCACTGAGCGTCAGACCCCGTAGAAAAGATCAAAGGATCTTCTTGAGATCCTT
TTTTTCTGCGCGTAATCTGCTGCTTGCAAACAAAAAAACCACCGCTACCAGCGGTGGTTTGTTTGCCGGA
TCAAGAGCTACCAACTCTTTTTCCGAAGGTAACTGGCTTCAGCAGAGCGCAGATACCAAATACTGTCCTT
CTAGTGTAGCCGTAGTTAGGCCACCACTTCAAGAACTCTGTAGCACCGCCTACATACCTCGCTCTGCTAA
TCCTGTTACCAGTGGCTGCTGCCAGTGGCGATAAGTCGTGTCTTACCGGGTTGGACTCAAGACGATAGTT
ACCGGATAAGGCGCAGCGGTCGGGCTGAACGGGGGGTTCGTGCACACAGCCCAGCTTGGAGCGAACGACC
TACACCGAACTGAGATACCTACAGCGTGAGCTATGAGAAAGCGCCACGCTTCCCGAAGGGAGAAAGGCGG
ACAGGTATCCGGTAAGCGGCAGGGTCGGAACAGGAGAGCGCACGAGGGAGCTTCCAGGGGGAAACGCCTG
GTATCTTTATAGTCCTGTCGGGTTTCGCCACCTCTGACTTGAGCGTCGATTTTTGTGATGCTCGTCAGGG
GGGCGGAGCCTATGGAAAAACGCCAGCAACGCGGCCTTTTTACGGTTCCTGGCCTTTTGCTGGCCTTTTG
CTCACATGTTCTTTCCTGCGTTATCCCCTGATTCTGTGGATAACCGTATTACCGCCTTTGAGTGAGCTGA
TACCGCTCGCCGCAGCCGAACGACCGAGCGCAGCGAGTCAGTGAGCGAGGAAGCGGAAGAGCGCCCAATA
CGCAAACCGCCTCTCCCCGCGCGTTGGCCGATTCATTAATGCAGCTGGCACGACAGGTTTCCCGACTGGA
AAGCGGGCAGTGAGCGCAACGCAATTAATGTGAGTTACCTCACTCATTAGGCACCCCAGGCTTTACACTT
TATGCTTCCGGCTCCTATGTTGTGTGGAATTGTGAGCGGATAACAATTTCACACAGGAAACAGCTATGAC
CATGATTACGCCAAGCGCGCAATTAACCCTCACTAAAGGGAACAAAAGCTGGAGCTCCACCGCGGTGGCG
GCCGCGAATTCCCCGGGTCTAGAGGTCTCGGTTGGCAGTGACTCGGTCTCTGGAGGGCTAGAGACGGCAA
TACGCAAACCGCCTCTCCCCGCGCGTTGGCCGATTCATTAATGCAGCTGGCACGACAGGTTTCCCGACTG
GAAAGCGGGCAGTGAGCGCAACGCAATTAATGTGAGTTAGCTCACTCATTAGGCACCCCAGGCTTTACAC
TTTATGCTTCCGGCTCGTATGTTGTGTGGAATTGTGAGCGGATAACAATTTCACACATACTAGAGAAAGA
GGAGAAATACTAGATGGCTTCCTCCGAAGACGTTATCAAAGAGTTCATGCGTTTCAAAGTTCGTATGGAA
GGTTCCGTTAACGGTCACGAGTTCGAAATCGAAGGTGAAGGTGAAGGTCGTCCGTACGAAGGTACCCAGA
CCGCTAAACTGAAAGTTACCAAAGGTGGTCCGCTGCCGTTCGCTTGGGACATCCTGTCCCCGCAGTTCCA
GTACGGTTCCAAAGCTTACGTTAAACACCCGGCTGACATCCCGGACTACCTGAAACTGTCCTTCCCGGAA
GGTTTCAAATGGGAACGTGTTATGAACTTCGAAGACGGTGGTGTTGTTACCGTTACCCAGGACTCCTCCC
TGCAAGACGGTGAGTTCATCTACAAAGTTAAACTGCGTGGTACCAACTTCCCGTCCGACGGTCCGGTTAT
GCAGAAAAAAACCATGGGTTGGGAAGCTTCCACCGAACGTATGTACCCGGAAGACGGTGCTCTGAAAGGT
GAAATCAAAATGCGTCTGAAACTGAAAGACGGTGGTCACTACGACGCTGAAGTTAAAACCACCTACATGG
CTAAAAAACCGGTTCAGCTGCCGGGTGCTTACAAAACCGACATCAAACTGGACATCACCTCCCACAACGA
AGACTACACCATCGTTGAACAGTACGAACGTGCTGAAGGTCGTCACTCCACCGGTGCTTAATAACGCTGA
TAGTGCTAGTGTAGATCGCTACTAGAGCCAGGCATCAAATAAAACGAAAGGCTCAGTCGAAAGACTGGGC
CTTTCGTTTTATCTGTTGTTTGTCGGTGAACGCTCTCTACTAGAGCGTCTCACCTCTGAGAGAGACCCAA
GACACTGCGGATCGAGACCACTAGTACCGGTCTGCAGCTCGAGGGGGGGCCCGGTACCCAATTCGCCCTA
TAGTGAGTCGTATTACGCGCGCTCACTGGCCGTCGTTTTACAACGTCGTGACTGGGAAAACCCTGGCGTT
ACCCAACTTAATCGCCTTGCAGCACATCCCCCTTTCGCCAGCTGGCGTAATAGCGAAGAGGCCCGCACCG
ATCGCCCTTCCCAACAGTTGCGCAGCCTGAATGGCGAATGGCGCG
[124 nt withheld, positions 4176-4299]
C
[91 nt withheld, positions 4301-4391]
A
[49 nt withheld, positions 4393-4441]
CCTTTGACGTTGGAGTCCACGTTCTTT
[37 nt withheld, positions 4469-4505]
ACCCTATCTCGGTCTATTCTTTTGATTTATAAGGGATTTTGCCGATTTCGGCCTATTGGTTAAAAAATGA
GCTGATTTAACAAAAATTTAACGCGAATTTTAACAAAATATTAACGTTTACAATTTCCTGATGCGGTATT
TTCTCCTTACGCATCTGTGCGGTATTTCACACCGCATAGGGTAATAACTGATATAATTAAATTGAAGCTC
TAATTTGTGAGTTTAGTATACATGCATTTACTTATAATACAGTTTTTTAGTTTTGCTGGCCGCATCTTCT
CAAATATGCTTCCCAGCCTGCTTTTCTGTAACGTTCACCCTCTACCTTAGCATCCCTTCCCTTTGCAAAT
AGTCCTCTTCCAACAATAATAATGTCAGATCCTGTAGACACCACATCATCCACGGTTCTATACTGTTGAC
CCAATGCGTCACCCTTGTCATCTAAACCCACACCGGGTGTCATAATCAACCAATCGTAACCTTCATCTCT
TCCACCCATGTCTCTTTGAGCAATAAAGCCGATAACAAAATCTTTGTCGCTCTTCGCAATGTCAACAGTA
CCCTTAGTATATTCTCCAGTAGATAGGGAGCCCTTGCATGACAATTCTGCTAACATCAAAAGGCCTCTAG
GTTCCTTTGTTACTTCTTCTGCCGCCTGCTTCAAACCGCTAACAATACCTGGGCCCACCACACCGTGTGC
ATTCGTAATGTCTGCCCATTCTGCTATTCTGTATACACCCGCAGAGTACTGCAATTTGACTGTATTACCA
ATGTCAGCAAATTTTCTGTCTTCGAAGAGTAAAAAATTGTACTTGGCGGATAATGCCTTTAGCGGCTTAA
CTGTGCCCTCCATGGAAAAATCAGTCAAGATATCCACATGTGTTTTTAGTAAACAAATTTTGGGACCTAA
TGCTTCAACTAACTCCAGTAATTCCTTGGTGGTACGAACATCCAATGAAGCACACAAGTTTGTTTGCTTT
TCGTGCATGATATTAAATAGCTTGGCAGCAACAGGACTAGGATGAGTAGCAGCACGTTCCTTATATGTAG
CTTTCGACATGATTTATCTTCGTTTCCTGCAGGTTTTTGTTCTGTGCAGTTGGGTTAAGAATACTGGGCA
ATTTCATGTTTCTTCAACACTACATATGCGTATATATACCAATCTAAGTCTGTGCTCCTTCCTTCGTTCT
TCCTTCTGTTCGGAGATTACCGAATCAAAAAAATTTCAAAGAAACCGAAATCAAAAAAAAGAATAAAAAA
AAAATGATGAATTGAATTGAAAAGCTGTGGTATGGTGCACTCTCAGTACAATCTGCTCTGATGCCGCATA
GTTAAGCCAGCCCCGACACCCGCCAACACCCGCTGACGCGCCCTGACGGGCTTGTCTGCTCCCGGCATCC
GCTTACAGACAAGCTGTGACAATCTCCGGGAGCTGCATGTGTCAGAGGTTTTCACCGTCATCACCGAAAC
GCGCGAGATTAA
Features (pLannotate 1.2.2; 25 found; start..end, strand, type, name):
     64..567     -  misc_feature   CEN/ARS: S. cerevisiae CEN6 centromere fused to an autonomously replicating sequence
    604..708     +  promoter       AmpR promoter: bla
    709..1569    +  CDS            AmpR: β-lactamase; bla; confers resistance to ampicillin, carbenicillin, and related antibiotics
   1740..2328    +  rep_origin     ori: high-copy-number ColE1/pMB1/pBR322/pUC origin of replication
   2511..2603    +  CDS            lacI (fragment): lac repressor; lacI; The lac repressor binds to the lac operator to inhibit transcription in E. coli. This inhibition can be relieved by adding lactose or isopropyl-β-D-thiogalactopyranoside (IPTG).
   2616..2637    +  protein_bind   CAP binding site: CAP binding activates transcription in the presence of cAMP. E. coli catabolite activator protein
   2652..2682    +  promoter       lac promoter: promoter for the E. coli lac operon
   2690..2706    +  protein_bind   lac operator: The lac repressor binds to the lac operator to inhibit transcription in E. coli. This inhibition can be relieved by adding lactose or isopropyl-β-D-thiogalactopyranoside (IPTG). lac repressor encoded by lacI
   2751..2769    +  promoter       T3 promoter: promoter for bacteriophage T3 RNA polymerase
   2782..2805    +  misc_feature   MCS (fragment): pBluescript multiple cloning site
   2868..2955    +  CDS            lacI (fragment): lac repressor; lacI; The lac repressor binds to the lac operator to inhibit transcription in E. coli. This inhibition can be relieved by adding lactose or isopropyl-β-D-thiogalactopyranoside (IPTG).
   2968..2989    +  protein_bind   CAP binding site: CAP binding activates transcription in the presence of cAMP. E. coli catabolite activator protein
   3004..3034    +  promoter       lac promoter: promoter for the E. coli lac operon
   3042..3058    +  protein_bind   lac operator: The lac repressor binds to the lac operator to inhibit transcription in E. coli. This inhibition can be relieved by adding lactose or isopropyl-β-D-thiogalactopyranoside (IPTG). lac repressor encoded by lacI
   3094..3768    +  CDS            mRFP1: mRFP1 is a basic (constitutively fluorescent) red fluorescent protein published in 2002, derived from Discosoma sp.. It is reported to be a somewhat slowly-maturing monomer with low acid sensitivity.
   3816..3887    +  terminator     rrnB T1 terminator: transcription terminator T1 from the E. coli rrnB gene
   3958..3978    +  misc_feature   MCS (fragment): pBluescript multiple cloning site
   3987..4005    -  promoter       T7 promoter: promoter for bacteriophage T7 RNA polymerase
   4013..4168    +  CDS            lacZα (fragment): LacZα fragment of β-galactosidase; lacZ fragment
   4176..4631    +  rep_origin     f1 ori (sequence partly withheld): f1 bacteriophage origin of replication; arrow indicates direction of (+) strand synthesis
   4632..4683    -  misc_feature   bom (fragment): basis of mobility region from pBR322
   4762..5565    -  CDS            URA3: orotidine-5'-phosphate decarboxylase, required for uracil biosynthesis; S. cerevisiae URA3; yeast auxotrophic marker, counterselectable with 5-fluoroorotic acid (5-FOA)
   5566..5781    -  promoter       URA3 promoter: S. cerevisiae URA3
   5796..5845    -  misc_feature   bom (fragment): basis of mobility region from pBR322
   5947..5982    -  CDS            rop (fragment): Rop protein, which maintains plasmids at low copy number; rop
