[The description below was written by a language model from this plasmid's Addgene catalogue record and pLannotate feature annotations shown in this document.]
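Description:
POT11-RFP is a yeast–E. coli shuttle vector built on the pRS416 backbone and used in the YeastFab synthetic biology system as a receiving (acceptor) vector for standard transcription units, which can then be carried forward into further assemblies. In E. coli it replicates from a high-copy ColE1/pUC-type origin and is selected with ampicillin through the bla (AmpR) gene. An f1 origin is also present, a remnant of the phagemid backbone that permits single-stranded DNA production. In Saccharomyces cerevisiae the CEN6/ARS element provides stable, low-copy centromeric maintenance. The URA3 gene with its native promoter supplies uracil prototrophy for selection and can be counterselected with 5-fluoroorotic acid.

The payload is a roughly 1.1 kb bacterial RFP cassette that sits within the remains of the pBluescript-type multiple cloning site, between the T3 and T7 promoters. According to the feature table, the cassette carries its own CAP binding site, lac promoter and lac operator, which drive the mRFP1 coding sequence, and it ends with the rrnB T1 terminator. A second copy of the lac promoter region lies just upstream and belongs to the backbone's disrupted lacZα locus. The cassette serves as a visual dropout marker. Colonies that carry the unmodified vector turn red from mRFP1 expression, whereas colonies in which a desired insert has replaced the RFP cassette are white, which makes correct clones easy to pick out. The record lists the cloning method as unknown, and the feature table does not annotate the restriction sites used to exchange the cassette.
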