Addgene plasmid #65327: POT11-RFP
Purpose: receiving vector of standard transcription units(TUs) in YeastFab work, useful for further assembly
Depositing lab: Junbiao Dai. Depositing organization: Tsinghua University. Publication: YeastFab: the design and construction of standard biological parts for metabolic engineering in Saccharomyces cerevisiae. Guo Y, Dong J, Zhou T, Auxillos J, Li T, Zhang W, Wang L, Shen Y, Luo Y, Zheng Y, Lin J, Chen GQ, Wu Q, Cai Y, Dai J. Nucleic Acids Res. 2015 May 8. pii: gkv464. 10.1093/nar/gkv464 PubMed 25956650.
Backbone
  Vector backbone: pRS416
  Backbone manufacturer: Agilent Technologies
  Vector type: Synthetic Biology
Growth in bacteria
  Bacterial resistance: Ampicillin, 100 μg/mL
  Growth temperature: 37°C
  Growth strain: DH5alpha
  Copy number: High Copy
Gene/Insert
  Gene/Insert name: RFP
  Insert size (bp): 1130
  Cloning method: Unknown
  Sequencing primers: 5′ M13-F20; 3′ M13 Reverse
Terms and licenses: Academic/Nonprofit Terms; Industry Terms: Not Available to Industry
Depositor comments: the RFP gene was used for screening positive transformants(original plasmids would appear red due to expression of RFP, when RFP was replaced by desired inserts, the colony was white)
How to cite: POT11-RFP was a gift from Junbiao Dai (Addgene plasmid # 65327 ; http://n2t.net/addgene:65327 ; RRID:Addgene_65327)
