>Addgene plasmid #65327 | POT11-RFP | addgene partial sequence | sequence record 138582 | M13-F20 5'-TGTAAAACGACGGCCAGT-3'
CCCCTCGAGCTGCAGACCGGTACTAGTGGTCTCGATCCGCAGTGTCTTGGGTCTCTCTCAGAGGTGAGAC
GCTCTAGTAGAGAGCGTTCACCGACAAACAACAGATAAAACGAAAGGCCCAGTCTTTCGACTGAGCCTTT
CGTTTTATTTGATGCCTGGCTCTAGTAGCGATCTACACTAGCACTATCAGCGTTATTAAGCACCGGTGGA
GTGACGACCTTCAGCACGTTCGTACTGTTCAACGATGGTGTAGTCTTCGTTGTGGGAGGTGATGTCCAGT
TTGATGTCGGTTTTGTAAGCACCCGGCAGCTGAACCGGTTTTTTAGCCATGTAGGTGGTTTTAACTTCAG
CGTCGTAGTGACCACCGTCTTTCAGTTTCAGACGCATTTTGATTTCACCTTTCAGAGCACCGTCTTCCGG
GTACATACGTTCGGTGGAAGCTTCCCAACCCATGGTTTTTTTCTGCATAACCGGACCGTCGGACGGGAAG
TTGGTACCACGCAGTTTAACTTTGTAGATGAACTCACCGTCTTGCAGGGAGGAGTCCTGGGTAACGGTAA
CAACACCACCGTCTTCGAAGTTCATAACACGTTCCCATTTGAAACCTTCCGGGAAGGACAGTTTCAGGTA
GTCCGGGATGTCAGCCGGGTGTTTAACGTAAGCTTTGGAACCGTACTGGAACTGCGGGGACAGGATGTCC
CAAGCGAACGGCAGCGGACCACCTTTGGTAACTTTCAGTTTAGCGGTCTGGGTACCTTCGTACGGACGAC
CTTCACCTTCACCTTCGATT
