>Addgene plasmid #65327 | POT11-RFP | addgene partial sequence | sequence record 138722 | M13-Rev 5'-CAGGAAACAGCTATGACC-3'
AAGCTGGAGCTCCACCGCGGTGGCGGCCGCGAATTCCCCGGGTCTAGAGGTCTCGGTTGGCAGTGACTCG
GTCTCTGGAGGGCTAGAGACGGCAATACGCAAACCGCCTCTCCCCGCGCGTTGGCCGATTCATTAATGCA
GCTGGCACGACAGGTTTCCCGACTGGAAAGCGGGCAGTGAGCGCAACGCAATTAATGTGAGTTAGCTCAC
TCATTAGGCACCCCAGGCTTTACACTTTATGCTTCCGGCTCGTATGTTGTGTGGAATTGTGAGCGGATAA
CAATTTCACACATACTAGAGAAAGAGGAGAAATACTAGATGGCTTCCTCCGAAGACGTTATCAAAGAGTT
CATGCGTTTCAAAGTTCGTATGGAAGGTTCCGTTAACGGTCACGAGTTCGAAATCGAAGGTGAAGGTGAA
GGTCGTCCGTACGAAGGTACCCAGACCGCTAAACTGAAAGTTACCAAAGGTGGTCCGCTGCCGTTCGCTT
GGGACATCCTGTCCCCGCAGTTCCAGTACGGTTCCAAAGCTTACGTTAAACACCCGGCTGACATCCCGGA
CTACCTGAAACTGTCCTTCCCGGAAGGTTTCAAATGGGAACGTGTTATGAACTTCGAAGACGGTGGTGTT
GTTACCGTTACCCAGGACTCCTCCCTGCAAGACGGTGAGTTCATCTACAAAGTTAAACTGCGTGGTACCA
ACTTCCCGTCCGACGGTCCGGTTATGCAGAAA
